>Addgene plasmid #30019 | HL 2304 (=HL 716 + pHL 269) | addgene partial sequence | sequence record 35328 | 30019 with mCherry-R
CCTCGCCCTCGATCTCGAACTCGTGGCCGTTCACGGAGCCCTCCATGTGCACCTTGAAGCGCATGAACTC
CTTGATGATGGCCATGTTATCCTCCTCGCCCTTGCTCACCATCGTACGTTTCTCCTCTTTAATAAGCTTC
TGGATAAGGATTATCCAATTCTAAAAAAAAAGCCCGGACGACTGTTCGGGCTTGTCTTTTTATATGTTGG
AAAATCAGTGGCAATGCAATGGCCCAACAGAAAATAAAATCTGTGACAATAAAGGCATATAACCCGGGAG
TATCTCTATCACTGATAGGGATGTCAATCTCTATCACTGATAGGGAGGATCCTGAGCGGATACATATTTG
AATGTATTTAGAAAAATAAACAAAAGAGTTTGTAGAAACGCAAAAAGGCCATCCGTCAGGATGGCCTTCT
GCTTAATTTGATGCCTGGCAGTTTATGGCGGGCGTCCTGCCCGCCACCCTCCGGGCCGTTGCTTCGCAAC
GTTCAAATCCGCTCCCGGCGGATTTGTCCTACTCAGGAGAGCGTTCACCGACAAACAACAGATAAAACGA
AAGGCCCAGTCTTTCGACTGAGCCTTTCGTTTTATTTGATGCCTGGCAGTTCCCTACTCTCGCATGGGGA
GACCCCACACTACCATCGGCGCTACGGCGTTTCACTTCTGAGTTCGGCATGGGGTCAGGTGGGACCACCG
CGCTACTGCCGCCAGGCAAATTCTGTTTTATCAGACCGCTTCTGCGTTCTGATTTAATCTGTATCAGGCT
GAAAATCTTCTCTCATCCGCCAAAACAGCCAAGCTAGCTTTTATTTGTAGAGCTCATCCATGCCATGTGT
AATCCCAGCAGCTGTTACAAACTCAAGAAGGACCATGTGGTCTCTCTTTTCGTTGGGATCTTTCGAAAGG
GCAGATTGTGTGGACAGGTAAT
