>Addgene plasmid #30019 | HL 2304 (=HL 716 + pHL 269) | depositor partial sequence | sequence record 35647 | vector backbone, ColE (from pZ system) + AmpR
CCCGGGGGATCCCATGGTACGCGTGCTAGAGGCATCAAATAAAACGAAAGGCTCAGTCGAAAGACTGGGC
CTTTCGTTTTATCTGTTGTTTGTCGGTGAACGCTCTCCTGAGTAGGACAAATCCGCCGCCCTAGACCTAG
GCGTTCGGCTGCGGCGAGCGGTATCAGCTCACTCAAAGGCGGTAATACGGTTATCCACAGAATCAGGGGA
TAACGCAGGAAAGAACATGTGAGCAAAAGGCCAGCAAAAGGCCAGGAACCGTAAAAAGGCCGCGTTGCTG
GCGTTTTTCCATAGGCTCCGCCCCCCTGACGAGCATCACAAAAATCGACGCTCAAGTCAGAGGTGGCGAA
ACCCGACAGGACTATAAAGATACCAGGCGTTTCCCCCTGGAAGCTCCCTCGTGCGCTCTCCTGTTCCGAC
CCTGCCGCTTACCGGATACCTGTCCGCCTTTCTCCCTTCGGGAAGCGTGGCGCTTTCTCAATGCTCACGC
TGTAGGTATCTCAGTTCGGTGTAGGTCGTTCGCTCCAAGCTGGGCTGTGTGCACGAACCCCCCGTTCAGC
CCGACCGCTGCGCCTTATCCGGTAACTATCGTCTTGAGTCCAACCCGGTAAGACACGACTTATCGCCACT
GGCAGCAGCCACTGGTAACAGGATTAGCAGAGCGAGGTATGTAGGCGGTGCTACAGAGTTCTTGAAGTGG
TGGCCTAACTACGGCTACACTAGAAGGACAGTATTTGGTATCTGCGCTCTGCTGAAGCCAGTTACCTTCG
GAAAAAGAGTTGGTAGCTCTTGATCCGGCAAACAAACCACCGCTGGTAGCGGTGGTTTTTTTGTTTGCAA
GCAGCAGATTACGCGCAGAAAAAAAGGATCTCAAGAAGATCCTTTGATCTTTTCTACGGGGTCTGACGCT
CAGTGGAACGAAAACTCACGTTAAGGGATTTTGGTCATGACTAGTGCTTGGATTCTCACCAATAAAAAAC
GCCCGGCGGCAACCGAGCGTTCTGAACAAATCCAGATGGAGTTCTGAGGTCATTACTGGATCTATCAACA
GGAGTCCAAGCGAGCTCGTAAACTTGGTCTGACAGTTACCAATGCTTAATCAGTGAGGCACCTATCTCAG
CGATCTGTCTATTTCGTTCATCCATAGTTGCCTGACTCCCCGTCGTGTAGATAACTACGATACGGGAGGG
CTTACCATCTGGCCCCAGTGCTGCAATGATACCGCGAGACCCACGCTCACCGGCTCCAGATTTATCAGCA
ATAAACCAGCCAGCCGGAAGGGCCGAGCGCAGAAGTGGTCCTGCAACTTTATCCGCCTCCATCCAGTCTA
TTAATTGTTGCCGGGAAGCTAGAGTAAGTAGTTCGCCAGTTAATAGTTTGCGCAACGTTGTTGCCATTGC
TACAGGCATCGTGGTGTCACGCTCGTCGTTTGGTATGGCTTCATTCAGCTCCGGTTCCCAACGATCAAGG
CGAGTTACATGATCCCCCATGTTGTGCAAAAAAGCGGTTAGCTCCTTCGGTCCTCCGATCGTTGTCAGAA
GTAAGTTGGCCGCAGTGTTATCACTCATGGTTATGGCAGCACTGCATAATTCTCTTACTGTCATGCCATC
CGTAAGATGCTTTTCTGTGACTGGTGAGTACTCAACCAAGTCATTCTGAGAATAGTGTATGCGGCGACCG
AGTTGCTCTTGCCCGGCGTCAATACGGGATAATACCGCGCCACATAGCAGAACTTTAAAAGTGCTCATCA
TTGGAAAACGTTCTTCGGGGCGAAAACTCTCAAGGATCTTACCGCTGTTGAGATCCAGTTCGATGTAACC
CACTCGTGCACCCAACTGATCTTCAGCATCTTTTACTTTCACCAGCGTTTCTGGGTGAGCAAAAACAGGA
AGGCAAAATGCCGCAAAAAAGGGAATAAGGGCGACACGGAAATGTTGAATACTCATACTCTTCCTTTTTC
AATATTATTGAAGCATTTATCAGGGTTATTGTCTCATGAGCGGATACATATTTGAATGTATTTAGAAAAA
TAAACAAATAGGGGTTCCGCGCACATTTCCCCGAAAAGTGCCACCTGACGTC
