>Addgene plasmid #30019 | HL 2304 (=HL 716 + pHL 269) | depositor partial sequence | sequence record 35648 | micC
TTATATGCCTTTATTGTCACAGATTTTATTTTCTGTTGGGCCATTGCATTGCCACTGATTTTCCAACATA
TAAAAAGACAAGCCCGAACAGTCGTCCGGGCTTTTTTTTTAGAATTGGATAATCCTTATCCAG
