>Addgene plasmid #30019 | HL 2304 (=HL 716 + pHL 269) | depositor partial sequence | sequence record 35649 | ompC
TTGCCGACTGATTAATGAGGGTTAATCAGTATGCAGTGGCATAAAAAAGCAAATAAAGGCATATAACAGA
GGGTTAATAACATGAAAGTTAAAGTACTGTCCCTCCTGGTCCCAGCTA
