>Addgene plasmid #30019 | HL 2304 (=HL 716 + pHL 269) | addgene partial sequence | sequence record 36835 | GFP-R 5'-CCATCTAATTCAACAAGAATTGGGACAAC-3'
GAAGTCTTCTCCTTTCGCATGCTAGCTGGGACCAGGAGGGACAGTACTTTAACTTTCATGTTATTAACCC
TCTGTTATATGCCTTTATTTGCTTTTTTATGCCACTGCATACTGATTAACCCTCATTAATCAGTCGGCAA
GTCGACAGTATCTTGTTATCCGCTCACAATGTCAATGTTATCCGCTCACATTTATGACGTCAGGTGGCAC
TTTTCGGGGAAATGTGCGCGGAACCCCTATTTGTTTATTTTTCTAAATACATTCAAATATGTATCCGCTC
ATGAGACAATAACCCTGATAAATGCTTCAATAATATTGAAAAAGGAAGAGTATGAGTATTCAACATTTCC
GTGTCGCCCTTATTCCCTTTTTTGCGGCATTTTGCCTTCCTGTTTTTGCTCACCCAGAAACGCTGGTGAA
AGTAAAAGATGCTGAAGATCAGTTGGGTGCACGAGTGGGTTACATCGAACTGGATCTCAACAGCGGTAAG
ATCCTTGAGAGTTTTCGCCCCGAAGAACGTTTTCCAATGATGAGCACTTTTAAAGTTCTGCTATGTGGCG
CGGTATTATCCCGTATTGACGCCGGGCAAGAGCAACTCGGTCGCCGCATACACTATTCTCAGAATGACTT
GGTTGAGTACTCACCAGTCACAGAAAAGCATCTTACGGATGGCATGACAGTAAGAGA
