[The description below was written by a language model from this plasmid's Addgene catalogue record.]
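Description:
HL 2304 is the designation for the E. coli strain HL 716 carrying plasmid pHL 269, a bacterial expression and synthetic-biology construct built on a modified pZ-system backbone. The roughly 2 kb backbone supplies a ColE-type origin of replication, giving high copy number, and an ampicillin resistance marker for selection. The record notes that the plasmid is maintained in the HL 716 strain and may depend on this specific host background, although the relevant genotype of that strain is not stated.

The approximately 2.6 kb insert, cloned between AatII and ApaI sites that both remain intact, contains two independently regulated cassettes of E. coli origin. In the first, the PLtetO-1 promoter (a phage lambda PL derivative carrying Tet operator sites, repressed by TetR and inducible with tetracycline analogues) drives the small regulatory RNA MicC together with mCherry, so that red fluorescence reports transcription of the sRNA. In the second, the PLlacO-1 promoter (the corresponding LacI-repressed, IPTG-inducible variant) drives an ompC::gfp fusion, in which the ompC target sequence is joined to GFP. MicC is an Hfq-dependent sRNA known to repress ompC by base pairing with its mRNA, so green fluorescence provides a readout of target expression as sRNA levels are tuned.

Having both components on a single plasmid under orthogonal inducible promoters allows quantitative measurement of sRNA-mediated silencing. The associated study concerns disruption of small RNA signalling through competition for Hfq, consistent with this use. No feature table was provided, so terminators, ribosome binding sites and exact fusion junctions cannot be described.
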