Addgene plasmid #30019: HL 2304 (=HL 716 + pHL 269)
Depositing lab: Han Lim. Depositing organization: University of California, Berkeley. Publication: Disruption of small RNA signaling caused by competition for Hfq. Hussein R, Lim HN. Proc Natl Acad Sci U S A. 2011 Jan 18;108(3):1110-5. doi: 10.1073/pnas.1010082108. Epub 2010 Dec 28. PubMed 21189298.
Backbone
  Vector backbone: ColE (from pZ system) + AmpR
  Backbone manufacturer: Lim Lab (modified from Rolf Lutz and Hermann Bujard, 1997)
  Backbone size w/o insert (bp): 2000
  Vector type: Bacterial Expression, Synthetic Biology
Growth in bacteria
  Bacterial resistance: Ampicillin, 100 μg/mL
  Growth temperature: 37°C
  Growth strain: HL 716
  Copy number: High Copy
Gene/Insert
  Gene/Insert name: pLtetO-1:MicC-mCherry, pLlacO-1:ompC::gfp
  Species: E. coli
  Insert size (bp): 2600
  Tag / fusion protein: mCherry, GFP (C terminal on backbone)
  Cloning method: Restriction Enzyme; 5′ cloning site AatII (not destroyed); 3′ cloning site ApaI (not destroyed)
  Sequencing primers: 5′ ctcatgagcggatacat atttgaa; 3′ agctgatacc gctcgccgca gccgaacg
Terms and licenses: Academic/Nonprofit Terms; Industry Terms: Not Available to Industry
Depositor comments: Please note that this plasmid may require a unique bacterial strain, so make sure to confirm that you can also obtain the appropriate growth strain. Please contact us or contact our distributors if you have any questions.
How to cite: HL 2304 (=HL 716 + pHL 269) was a gift from Han Lim (Addgene plasmid # 30019 ; http://n2t.net/addgene:30019 ; RRID:Addgene_30019)
